Addgene plasmid #223724: pETDuet1_6xHis-TEV-EGFP-FIP200-CTR(1429-1591aa)
Purpose: Expression of recombinant protein for purification
Depositing lab: Sascha Martens. Depositing organization: University of Vienna. Publication: Reconstitution of BNIP3/NIX-mitophagy initiation reveals hierarchical flexibility of the autophagy machinery. Adriaenssens E, Schaar S, Cook ASI, Stuke JFM, Sawa-Makarska J, Nguyen TN, Ren X, Schuschnig M, Romanov J, Khuu G, Uoselis L, Lazarou M, Hummer G, Hurley JH, Martens S. Nat Cell Biol. 2025 Jul 25. doi: 10.1038/s41556-025-01712-y. PubMed 40715440.
Backbone
  Vector backbone: pET-Duet 1
  Vector type: Bacterial Expression
Growth in bacteria
  Bacterial resistance: Ampicillin, 100 μg/mL
  Growth temperature: 37°C
  Growth strain: DH5alpha
  Copy number: Unknown
Gene/Insert
  Gene/Insert name: FIP200-CTR
  Species: H. sapiens (human)
  Mutation: aa 1429-1591 only
  Entrez Gene: RB1CC1 (a.k.a. ATG17, CC1, FIP200, PPP1R131)
  Tag / fusion protein: 6xHis-TEV-EGFP (N terminal on insert)
  Cloning method: Unknown
Terms and licenses: Academic/Nonprofit Terms; Industry Terms: Not Available to Industry
Depositor comments: Internal #: SMc0679 . Please visit https://doi.org/10.1101/2024.08.28.609967 for bioRxiv preprint.
How to cite: pETDuet1_6xHis-TEV-EGFP-FIP200-CTR(1429-1591aa) was a gift from Sascha Martens (Addgene plasmid # 223724 ; http://n2t.net/addgene:223724 ; RRID:Addgene_223724)
