[The description below was written by a language model from this plasmid's Addgene catalogue record and pLannotate feature annotations shown in this document.]
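Description:
pETDuet1_6xHis-TEV-EGFP-FIP200-CTR(1429-1591aa) is a bacterial expression plasmid built on the pET-Duet 1 backbone for producing a tagged fragment of human FIP200 (RB1CC1) in E. coli for purification. It is selected with ampicillin through the β-lactamase gene and replicates from a ColE1/pBR322-type origin accompanied by the bom and rop elements; rop normally restrains copy number, although the record lists copy number as unknown. An f1 origin is also present, along with short leftover fragments of the tetracycline resistance gene that are remnants of the backbone rather than functional markers.

The payload sits in the first of the vector's two T7 expression cassettes. A T7 promoter with an adjacent lac operator and the T7 gene 10 ribosome binding site drives an open reading frame that, according to the catalogue entry, begins with a 6xHis tag, followed by a TEV protease cleavage site, EGFP (annotated as mEGFP in the feature table) and, after a short linker derived from the cloning site, residues 1429–1591 of FIP200, its C-terminal region. The His tag itself is not annotated in the feature table. The plasmid-borne lacI gene supplies the lac repressor, so expression is held off until IPTG induction in a host providing T7 RNA polymerase. The second T7 promoter/lac operator cassette appears to be empty, retaining only the vector's S-tag region before the T7 terminator.

The His tag allows affinity purification, TEV cleavage removes it, and the remaining EGFP fusion yields a fluorescent FIP200 C-terminal fragment. The associated publication concerns reconstitution of BNIP3/NIX mitophagy initiation with autophagy machinery.
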