Features (pLannotate 1.2.2; 24 found; start..end, strand, type, name):
      3..27      +  protein_bind   lac operator: The lac repressor binds to the lac operator to inhibit transcription in E. coli. This inhibition can be relieved by adding lactose or isopropyl-β-D-thiogalactopyranoside (IPTG). lac repressor encoded by lacI
     42..64      +  RBS            RBS: efficient ribosome binding site from bacteriophage T7 gene 10 (Olins and Rangwala, 1989)
    119..138     +  CDS            TEV site (fragment): tobacco etch virus (TEV) protease recognition and cleavage site
    140..853     +  CDS            mEGFP: mEGFP is a basic (constitutively fluorescent) green fluorescent protein published in 2002, derived from Aequorea victoria. It has moderate acid sensitivity.
    854..872     +  misc_feature   MCS (fragment): multiple cloning site
    875..1363    +  CDS            RB1CC1 (fragment): RBCC1_HUMAN - Also known as KIAA0203, RBICC. Experimental evidence at protein level: Swiss-Prot protein existence level 1. Involved in autophagy (PubMed:21775823). Regulates early events but also late events of autophagosome formation through direct interaction with Atg16L1 (PubMed:23392225). Required for the formation of the autophagosome-like double-membrane structure that surrounds the Salmonella-containing vacuole (SCV) during S.typhimurium infection and subsequent xenophagy (By similarity). Involved in repair of DNA damage caused by ionizing radiation, which subsequently improves cell sur
   1432..1450    +  promoter       T7 promoter: promoter for bacteriophage T7 RNA polymerase
   1451..1475    +  protein_bind   lac operator: The lac repressor binds to the lac operator to inhibit transcription in E. coli. This inhibition can be relieved by adding lactose or isopropyl-β-D-thiogalactopyranoside (IPTG). lac repressor encoded by lacI
   1584..1625    +  CDS            S-Tag (fragment): affinity and epitope tag derived from pancreatic ribonuclease A
   1655..1672    +  CDS            SET1 (fragment): solubility-enhancement tag derived from T7 phage gene 10B
   1680..1727    +  terminator     T7 terminator: transcription terminator for bacteriophage T7 RNA polymerase
   1764..2219    +  rep_origin     f1 ori (sequence partly withheld): f1 bacteriophage origin of replication; arrow indicates direction of (+) strand synthesis
   2334..3194    -  CDS            AmpR: β-lactamase; bla; confers resistance to ampicillin, carbenicillin, and related antibiotics
   3195..3287    -  promoter       AmpR promoter: bla
   3368..3956    +  rep_origin     ori: high-copy-number ColE1/pMB1/pBR322/pUC origin of replication
   4142..4281    -  misc_feature   bom: basis of mobility region from pBR322
   4383..4574    -  CDS            rop: Rop protein, which maintains plasmids at low copy number; rop
   4591..4971    +  CDS            YPB1_ECOLX: Protein predicted: Swiss-Prot protein existence level 4. From Escherichia coli.
   5033..5097    -  CDS            TcR (fragment): tetracycline efflux protein; tet; confers resistance to tetracycline
   5112..5133    -  protein_bind   CAP binding site: CAP binding activates transcription in the presence of cAMP. E. coli catabolite activator protein
   5146..6228    -  CDS            lacI: lac repressor; lacI; The lac repressor binds to the lac operator to inhibit transcription in E. coli. This inhibition can be relieved by adding lactose or isopropyl-β-D-thiogalactopyranoside (IPTG).
   6229..6306    -  promoter       lacI promoter: lacI
   6314..6593    -  CDS            TcR (fragment): tetracycline efflux protein; tet; confers resistance to tetracycline
   6619..2       +  promoter       T7 promoter (across the origin): promoter for bacteriophage T7 RNA polymerase
>Addgene plasmid #223724 | pETDuet1_6xHis-TEV-EGFP-FIP200-CTR(1429-1591aa) | addgene full sequence | sequence record 447442 | Addgene NGS Result
GGGGAATTGTGAGCGGATAACAATTCCCCTCTAGAAATAATTTTGTTTAACTTTAAGAAGGAGATATACC
ATGGGCAGCAGCCATCACCATCATCACCACAGCCAGGATCCGAATTCGGAAAACCTGTATTTTCAGGGAG
TGAGCAAGGGCGAGGAGCTGTTCACCGGGGTGGTGCCCATCCTGGTCGAGCTGGACGGCGACGTAAACGG
CCACAAGTTCAGCGTGTCCGGCGAGGGCGAGGGCGATGCCACCTACGGCAAGCTGACCCTGAAGTTCATC
TGCACCACCGGCAAGCTGCCCGTGCCCTGGCCCACCCTCGTGACCACCCTGACCTACGGCGTGCAGTGCT
TCAGCCGCTACCCCGACCACATGAAGCAGCACGACTTCTTCAAGTCCGCCATGCCCGAAGGCTACGTCCA
GGAGCGCACCATCTTCTTCAAGGACGACGGCAACTACAAGACCCGCGCCGAGGTGAAGTTCGAGGGCGAC
ACCCTGGTGAACCGCATCGAGCTGAAGGGCATCGACTTCAAGGAGGACGGCAACATCCTGGGGCACAAGC
TGGAGTACAACTACAACAGCCACAACGTCTATATCATGGCCGACAAGCAGAAGAACGGCATCAAGGTGAA
CTTCAAGATCCGCCACAACATCGAGGACGGCAGCGTGCAGCTCGCCGACCACTACCAGCAGAACACCCCC
ATCGGCGACGGCCCCGTGCTGCTGCCCGACAACCACTACCTGAGCACCCAGTCCAAGCTGAGCAAAGACC
CCAACGAGAAGCGCGATCACATGGTCCTGCTGGAGTTCGTGACCGCCGCCGGGATCACTCTCGGCATGGA
CGAGCTGTACAAGTCCGGACTCAGATCTCGAGGCGCAGATGAAGGAAGAGTGGATTCAGCAATGGAGACA
AGCATGATGTCTGTACAAGAAAATATTCATATGTTGTCTGAAGAAAAACAGCGGATAATGCTGTTAGAAC
GAACATTGCAATTGAAAGAAGAAGAAAATAAACGGTTAAATCAAAGACTGATGTCTCAGAGCATGTCTTC
AGTATCTTCAAGGCATTCTGAAAAGATAGCTATTAGAGATTTTCAGGTGGGAGATTTGGTACTCATCATC
CTAGACGAACGCCATGACAATTATGTGTTATTTACTGTTAGTCCTACTTTATATTTTCTACATTCAGAGT
CTCTACCTGCCCTGGATCTCAAACCAGCTTCAGGTGCATCTAGAAGACCCTGGGTACTTGGAAAAGTAAT
GGAAAAAGAATACTGTCAAGCCAAAAAGGCACAAAACAGATTTAAAGTTCCTTTGGGGACAAAGTTTTAC
AGAGTGAAAGCCGTATCATGGAATAAGAAAGTATGAGCGGCCGCATAATGCTTAAGTCGAACAGAAAGTA
ATCGTATTGTACACGGCCGCATAATCGAAATTAATACGACTCACTATAGGGGAATTGTGAGCGGATAACA
ATTCCCCATCTTAGTATATTAGTTAAGTATAAGAAGGAGATATACATATGGCAGATCTCAATTGGATATC
GGCCGGCCACGCGATCGCTGACGTCGGTACCCTCGAGTCTGGTAAAGAAACCGCTGCTGCGAAATTTGAA
CGCCAGCACATGGACTCGTCTACTAGCGCAGCTTAATTAACCTAGGCTGCTGCCACCGCTGAGCAATAAC
TAGCATAACCCCTTGGGGCCTCTAAACGGGTCTTGAGGGGTTTTTTGCTGAAAGGAGGAACTATATCCGG
ATTGGCGAATGGG
[124 nt withheld, positions 1764-1887]
C
[91 nt withheld, positions 1889-1979]
A
[49 nt withheld, positions 1981-2029]
CCTTTGACGTTGGAGTCCACGTTCTTT
[37 nt withheld, positions 2057-2093]
ACCCTATCTCGGTCTATTCTTTTGATTTATAAGGGATTTTGCCGATTTCGGCCTATTGGTTAAAAAATGA
GCTGATTTAACAAAAATTTAACGCGAATTTTAACAAAATATTAACGTTTACAATTTCTGGCGGCACGATG
GCATGAGATTATCAAAAAGGATCTTCACCTAGATCCTTTTAAATTAAAAATGAAGTTTTAAATCAATCTA
AAGTATATATGAGTAAACTTGGTCTGACAGTTACCAATGCTTAATCAGTGAGGCACCTATCTCAGCGATC
TGTCTATTTCGTTCATCCATAGTTGCCTGACTCCCCGTCGTGTAGATAACTACGATACGGGAGGGCTTAC
CATCTGGCCCCAGTGCTGCAATGATACCGCGAGACCCACGCTCACCGGCTCCAGATTTATCAGCAATAAA
CCAGCCAGCCGGAAGGGCCGAGCGCAGAAGTGGTCCTGCAACTTTATCCGCCTCCATCCAGTCTATTAAT
TGTTGCCGGGAAGCTAGAGTAAGTAGTTCGCCAGTTAATAGTTTGCGCAACGTTGTTGCCATTGCTACAG
GCATCGTGGTGTCACGCTCGTCGTTTGGTATGGCTTCATTCAGCTCCGGTTCCCAACGATCAAGGCGAGT
TACATGATCCCCCATGTTGTGCAAAAAAGCGGTTAGCTCCTTCGGTCCTCCGATCGTTGTCAGAAGTAAG
TTGGCCGCAGTGTTATCACTCATGGTTATGGCAGCACTGCATAATTCTCTTACTGTCATGCCATCCGTAA
GATGCTTTTCTGTGACTGGTGAGTACTCAACCAAGTCATTCTGAGAATAGTGTATGCGGCGACCGAGTTG
CTCTTGCCCGGCGTCAATACGGGATAATACCGCGCCACATAGCAGAACTTTAAAAGTGCTCATCATTGGA
AAACGTTCTTCGGGGCGAAAACTCTCAAGGATCTTACCGCTGTTGAGATCCAGTTCGATGTAACCCACTC
GTGCACCCAACTGATCTTCAGCATCTTTTACTTTCACCAGCGTTTCTGGGTGAGCAAAAACAGGAAGGCA
AAATGCCGCAAAAAAGGGAATAAGGGCGACACGGAAATGTTGAATACTCATACTCTTCCTTTTTCAATCA
TGATTGAAGCATTTATCAGGGTTATTGTCTCATGAGCGGATACATATTTGAATGTATTTAGAAAAATAAA
CAAATAGGTCATGACCAAAATCCCTTAACGTGAGTTTTCGTTCCACTGAGCGTCAGACCCCGTAGAAAAG
ATCAAAGGATCTTCTTGAGATCCTTTTTTTCTGCGCGTAATCTGCTGCTTGCAAACAAAAAAACCACCGC
TACCAGCGGTGGTTTGTTTGCCGGATCAAGAGCTACCAACTCTTTTTCCGAAGGTAACTGGCTTCAGCAG
AGCGCAGATACCAAATACTGTCCTTCTAGTGTAGCCGTAGTTAGGCCACCACTTCAAGAACTCTGTAGCA
CCGCCTACATACCTCGCTCTGCTAATCCTGTTACCAGTGGCTGCTGCCAGTGGCGATAAGTCGTGTCTTA
CCGGGTTGGACTCAAGACGATAGTTACCGGATAAGGCGCAGCGGTCGGGCTGAACGGGGGGTTCGTGCAC
ACAGCCCAGCTTGGAGCGAACGACCTACACCGAACTGAGATACCTACAGCGTGAGCTATGAGAAAGCGCC
ACGCTTCCCGAAGGGAGAAAGGCGGACAGGTATCCGGTAAGCGGCAGGGTCGGAACAGGAGAGCGCACGA
GGGAGCTTCCAGGGGGAAACGCCTGGTATCTTTATAGTCCTGTCGGGTTTCGCCACCTCTGACTTGAGCG
TCGATTTTTGTGATGCTCGTCAGGGGGGCGGAGCCTATGGAAAAACGCCAGCAACGCGGCCTTTTTACGG
TTCCTGGCCTTTTGCTGGCCTTTTGCTCACATGTTCTTTCCTGCGTTATCCCCTGATTCTGTGGATAACC
GTATTACCGCCTTTGAGTGAGCTGATACCGCTCGCCGCAGCCGAACGACCGAGCGCAGCGAGTCAGTGAG
CGAGGAAGCGGAAGAGCGCCTGATGCGGTATTTTCTCCTTACGCATCTGTGCGGTATTTCACACCGCAAT
GGTGCACTCTCAGTACAATCTGCTCTGATGCCGCATAGTTAAGCCAGTATACACTCCGCTATCGCTACGT
GACTGGGTCATGGCTGCGCCCCGACACCCGCCAACACCCGCTGACGCGCCCTGACGGGCTTGTCTGCTCC
CGGCATCCGCTTACAGACAAGCTGTGACCGTCTCCGGGAGCTGCATGTGTCAGAGGTTTTCACCGTCATC
ACCGAAACGCGCGAGGCAGCTGCGGTAAAGCTCATCAGCGTGGTCGTGAAGCGATTCACAGATGTCTGCC
TGTTCATCCGCGTCCAGCTCGTTGAGTTTCTCCAGAAGCGTTAATGTCTGGCTTCTGATAAAGCGGGCCA
TGTTAAGGGCGGTTTTTTCCTGTTTGGTCACTGATGCCTCCGTGTAAGGGGGATTTCTGTTCATGGGGGT
AATGATACCGATGAAACGAGAGAGGATGCTCACGATACGGGTTACTGATGATGAACATGCCCGGTTACTG
GAACGTTGTGAGGGTAAACAACTGGCGGTATGGATGCGGCGGGACCAGAGAAAAATCACTCAGGGTCAAT
GCCAGCGCTTCGTTAATACAGATGTAGGTGTTCCACAGGGTAGCCAGCAGCATCCTGCGATGCAGATCCG
GAACATAATGGTGCAGGGCGCTGACTTCCGCGTTTCCAGACTTTACGAAACACGGAAACCGAAGACCATT
CATGTTGTTGCTCAGGTCGCAGACGTTTTGCAGCAGCAGTCGCTTCACGTTCGCTCGCGTATCGGTGATT
CATTCTGCTAACCAGTAAGGCAACCCCGCCAGCCTAGCCGGGTCCTCAACGACAGGAGCACGATCATGCT
AGTCATGCCCCGCGCCCACCGGAAGGAGCTGACTGGGTTGAAGGCTCTCAAGGGCATCGGTCGAGATCCC
GGTGCCTAATGAGTGAGCTAACTTACATTAATTGCGTTGCGCTCACTGCCCGCTTTCCAGTCGGGAAACC
TGTCGTGCCAGCTGCATTAATGAATCGGCCAACGCGCGGGGAGAGGCGGTTTGCGTATTGGGCGCCAGGG
TGGTTTTTCTTTTCACCAGTGAGACGGGCAACAGCTGATTGCCCTTCACCGCCTGGCCCTGAGAGAGTTG
CAGCAAGCGGTCCACGCTGGTTTGCCCCAGCAGGCGAAAATCCTGTTTGATGGTGGTTAACGGCGGGATA
TAACATGAGCTGTCTTCGGTATCGTCGTATCCCACTACCGAGATGTCCGCACCAACGCGCAGCCCGGACT
CGGTAATGGCGCGCATTGCGCCCAGCGCCATCTGATCGTTGGCAACCAGCATCGCAGTGGGAACGATGCC
CTCATTCAGCATTTGCATGGTTTGTTGAAAACCGGACATGGCACTCCAGTCGCCTTCCCGTTCCGCTATC
GGCTGAATTTGATTGCGAGTGAGATATTTATGCCAGCCAGCCAGACGCAGACGCGCCGAGACAGAACTTA
ATGGGCCCGCTAACAGCGCGATTTGCTGGTGACCCAATGCGACCAGATGCTCCACGCCCAGTCGCGTACC
GTCTTCATGGGAGAAAATAATACTGTTGATGGGTGTCTGGTCAGAGACATCAAGAAATAACGCCGGAACA
TTAGTGCAGGCAGCTTCCACAGCAATGGCATCCTGGTCATCCAGCGGATAGTTAATGATCAGCCCACTGA
CGCGTTGCGCGAGAAGATTGTGCACCGCCGCTTTACAGGCTTCGACGCCGCTTCGTTCTACCATCGACAC
CACCACGCTGGCACCCAGTTGATCGGCGCGAGATTTAATCGCCGCGACAATTTGCGACGGCGCGTGCAGG
GCCAGACTGGAGGTGGCAACGCCAATCAGCAACGACTGTTTGCCCGCCAGTTGTTGTGCCACGCGGTTGG
GAATGTAATTCAGCTCCGCCATCGCCGCTTCCACTTTTTCCCGCGTTTTCGCAGAAACGTGGCTGGCCTG
GTTCACCACGCGGGAAACGGTCTGATAAGAGACACCGGCATACTCTGCGACATCGTATAACGTTACTGGT
TTCACATTCACCACCCTGAATTGACTCTCTTCCGGGCGCTATCATGCCATACCGCGAAAGGTTTTGCGCC
ATTCGATGGTGTCCGGGATCTCGACGCTCTCCCTTATGCGACTCCTGCATTAGGAAGCAGCCCAGTAGTA
GGTTGAGGCCGTTGAGCACCGCCGCCGCAAGGAATGGTGCATGCAAGGAGATGGCGCCCAACAGTCCCCC
GGCCACGGGGCCTGCCACCATACCCACGCCGAAACAAGCGCTCATGAGCCCGAAGTGGCGAGCCCGATCT
TCCCCATCGGTGATGTCGGCGATATAGGCGCCAGCAACCGCACCTGTGGCGCCGGTGATGCCGGCCACGA
TGCGTCCGGCGTAGAGGATCGAGATCGATCTCGATCCCGCGAAATTAATACGACTCACTATA
